>Addgene plasmid #147309 | pnEA-NpM-HsNot1iso1_4-686_Q | depositor full sequence | sequence record 289756 | Full Sequence
TTCTTGAAGACGAAAGGGCCTCGTGATACGCCTATTTTTATAGGTTAATGTCATGATAATAATGGTTTCT
TAGACGTCAGGTGGCACTTTTCGGGGAAATGTGCGCGGAACCCCTATTTGTTTATTTTTCTAAATACATT
CAAATATGTATCCGCTCATGAGACAATAACCCTGATAAATGCTTCAATAATATTGAAAAAGGAAGAGTAT
GAGTATTCAACATTTCCGTGTCGCCCTTATTCCCTTTTTTGCGGCATTTTGCCTTCCTGTTTTTGCTCAC
CCAGAAACGCTGGTGAAAGTAAAAGATGCTGAAGATCAGTTGGGTGCACGAGTGGGTTACATCGAACTGG
ATCTCAACAGCGGTAAGATCCTTGAGAGTTTTCGCCCCGAAGAACGTTTTCCAATGATGAGCACTTTTAA
AGTTCTGCTATGTGGCGCGGTATTATCCCGTGTTGACGCCGGGCAAGAGCAACTCGGTCGCCGCATACAC
TATTCTCAGAATGACTTGGTTGAGTACTCACCAGTCACAGAAAAGCATCTTACGGATGGCATGACAGTAA
GAGAATTATGCAGTGCTGCCATAACCATGAGTGATAACACTGCGGCCAACTTACTTCTGACAACGATCGG
AGGACCGAAGGAGCTAACCGCTTTTTTGCACAACATGGGGGATCATGTAACTCGCCTTGATCGTTGGGAA
CCGGAGCTGAATGAAGCCATACCAAACGACGAGCGTGACACCACGATGCCTGCAGCAATGGCAACAACGT
TGCGCAAACTATTAACTGGCGAACTACTTACTCTAGCTTCCCGGCAACAATTAATAGACTGGATGGAGGC
GGATAAAGTTGCAGGACCACTTCTGCGCTCGGCCCTTCCGGCTGGCTGGTTTATTGCTGATAAATCTGGA
GCCGGTGAGCGTGGGTCTCGCGGTATCATTGCAGCACTGGGGCCAGATGGTAAGCCCTCCCGTATCGTAG
TTATCTACACGACGGGGAGTCAGGCAACTATGGATGAACGAAATAGACAGATCGCTGAGATAGGTGCCTC
ACTGATTAAGCATTGGTAACTGTCAGACCAAGTTTACTCATATATACTTTAGATTGATTTAAAACTTCAT
TTTTAATTTAAAAGGATCTAGGTGAAGATCCTTTTTGATAATCTCATGACCAAAATCCCTTAACGTGAGT
TTTCGTTCCACTGAGCGTCAGACCCCGTAGAAAAGATCAAAGGATCTTCTTGAGATCCTTTTTTTCTGCG
CGTAATCTGCTGCTTGCAAACAAAAAAACCACCGCTACCAGCGGTGGTTTGTTTGCCGGATCAAGAGCTA
CCAACTCTTTTTCCGAAGGTAACTGGCTTCAGCAGAGCGCAGATACCAAATACTGTCCTTCTAGTGTAGC
CGTAGTTAGGCCACCACTTCAAGAACTCTGTAGCACCGCCTACATACCTCGCTCTGCTAATCCTGTTACC
AGTGGCTGCTGCCAGTGGCGATAAGTCGTGTCTTACCGGGTTGGACTCAAGACGATAGTTACCGGATAAG
GCGCAGCGGTCGGGCTGAACGGGGGGTTCGTGCACACAGCCCAGCTTGGAGCGAACGACCTACACCGAAC
TGAGATACCTACAGCGTGAGCTATGAGAAAGCGCCACGCTTCCCGAAGGGAGAAAGGCGGACAGGTATCC
GGTAAGCGGCAGGGTCGGAACAGGAGAGCGCACGAGGGAGCTTCCAGGGGGAAACGCCTGGTATCTTTAT
AGTCCTGTCGGGTTTCGCCACCTCTGACTTGAGCGTCGATTTTTGTGATGCTCGTCAGGGGGGCGGAGCC
TATGGAAAAACGCCAGCAACGCGGCCTTTTTACGGTTCCTGGCCTTTTGCTGGCCTTTTGCTCACATGTT
CTTTCCTGCGTTATCCCCTGATTCTGTGGATAACCGTATTACCGCCTTTGAGTGAGCTGATACCGCTCGC
CGCAGCCGAACGACCGAGCGCAGCGAGTCAGTGAGCGAGGAAGCGGAAGAGCGCCTGATGCGGTATTTTC
TCCTTACGCATCTGTGCGGTATTTCACACCGCATATATGGTGCACTCTCAGTACAATCTGCTCTGATGCC
GCATAGTTAAGCCAGTATACACTCCGCTATCGCTACGTGACTGGGTCATGGCTGCGCCCCGACACCCGCC
AACACCCGCTGACGCGCCCTGACGGGCTTGTCTGCTCCCGGCATCCGCTTACAGACAAGCTGTGACCGTC
TCCGGGAGCTGCATGTGTCAGAGGTTTTCACCGTCATCACCGAAACGCGCGAGGCAGCTGCGGTAAAGCT
CATCAGCGTGGTCGTGAAGCGATTCACAGATGTCTGCCTGTTCATCCGCGTCCAGCTCGTTGAGTTTCTC
CAGAAGCGTTAATGTCTGGCTTCTGATAAAGCGGGCCATGTTAAGGGCGGTTTTTTCCTGTTTGGTCACT
GATGCCTCCGTGTAAGGGGGATTTCTGTTCATGGGGGTAATGATACCGATGAAACGAGAGAGGATGCTCA
CGATACGGGTTACTGATGATGAACATGCCCGGTTACTGGAACGTTGTGAGGGTAAACAACTGGCGGTATG
GATGCGGCGGGACCAGAGAAAAATCACTCAGGGTCAATGCCAGCGCTTCGTTAATACAGATGTAGGTGTT
CCACAGGGTAGCCAGCAGCATCCTGCGATGCAGATCCGGAACATAATGGTGCAGGGCGCTGACTTCCGCG
TTTCCAGACTTTACGAAACACGGAAACCGAAGACCATTCATGTTGTTGCTCAGGTCGCAGACGTTTTGCA
GCAGCAGTCGCTTCACGTTCGCTCGCGTATCGGTGATTCATTCTGCTAACCAGTAAGGCAACCCCGCCAG
CCTAGCCGGGTCCTCAACGACAGGAGCACGATCATGCGCACCCGTGGCCAGGACCCAACGCTGCCCGAGA
TGCGCCGCGTGCGGCTGCTGGAGATGGCGGACGCGATGGATATGTTCTGCCAAGGGTTGGTTTGCGCATT
CACAGTTCTCCGCAAGAATTGATTGGCTCCAATTCTTGGAGTGGTGAATCCGTTAGCGAGGTGCCGCCGG
CTTCCATTCAGGTCGAGGTGGCCCGGCTCCATGCACCGCGACGCAACGCGGGGAGGCAGACAAGGTATAG
GGCGGCGCCTACAATCCATGCCAACCCGTTCCATGTGCTCGCCGAGGCGGCATAAATCGCCGTGACGATC
AGCGGTCCAGTGATCGAAGTTAGGCTGGTAAGAGCCGCGAGCGATCCTTGAAGCTGTCCCTGATGGTCGT
CATCTACCTGCCTGGACAGCATGGCCTGCAACGCGGGCATCCCGATGCCGCCGGAAGCGAGAAGAATCAT
AATGGGGAAGGCCATCCAGCCTCGCGTCGCGAACGCCAGCAAGACGTAGCCCAGCGCGTCGGCCGCCATG
CCGGCGATAATGGCCTGCTTCTCGCCGAAACGTTTGGTGGCGGGACCAGTGACGAAGGCTTGAGCGAGGG
CGTGCAAGATTCCGAATACCGCAAGCGACAGGCCGATCATCGTCGCGCTCCAGCGAAAGCGGTCCTCGCC
GAAAATGACCCAGAGCGCTGCCGGCACCTGTCCTACGAGTTGCATGATAAAGAAGACAGTCATAAGTGCG
GCGACGATAGTCATGCCCCGCGCCCACCGGAAGGAGCTGACTGGGTTGAAGGCTCTCAAGGGCATCGGTC
GAGATCCCGGTGCCTAATGAGTGAGCTAACTTACATTAATTGCGTTGCGCTCACTGCCCGCTTTCCAGTC
GGGAAACCTGTCGTGCCAGCTGCATTAATGAATCGGCCAACGCGCGGGGAGAGGCGGTTTGCGTATTGGG
CGCCAGGGTGGTTTTTCTTTTCACCAGTGAGACGGGCAACAGCTGATTGCCCTTCACCGCCTGGCCCTGA
GAGAGTTGCAGCAAGCGGTCCACGCTGGTTTGCCCCAGCAGGCGAAAATCCTGTTTGATGGTGGTTAACG
GCGGGATATAACATGAGCTGTCTTCGGTATCGTCGTATCCCACTACCGAGATATCCGCACCAACGCGCAG
CCCGGACTCGGTAATGGCGCGCATTGCGCCCAGCGCCATCTGATCGTTGGCAACCAGCATCGCAGTGGGA
ACGATGCCCTCATTCAGCATTTGCATGGTTTGTTGAAAACCGGACATGGCACTCCAGTCGCCTTCCCGTT
CCGCTATCGGCTGAATTTGATTGCGAGTGAGATATTTATGCCAGCCAGCCAGACGCAGACGCGCCGAGAC
AGAACTTAATGGGCCCGCTAACAGCGCGATTTGCTGGTGACCCAATGCGACCAGATGCTCCACGCCCAGT
CGCGTACCGTCTTCATGGGAGAAAATAATACTGTTGATGGGTGTCTGGTCAGAGACATCAAGAAATAACG
CCGGAACATTAGTGCAGGCAGCTTCCACAGCAATGGCATCCTGGTCATCCAGCGGATAGTTAATGATCAG
CCCACTGACGCGTTGCGCGAGAAGATTGTGCACCGCCGCTTTACAGGCTTCGACGCCGCTTCGTTCTACC
ATCGACACCACCACGCTGGCACCCAGTTGATCGGCGCGAGATTTAATCGCCGCGACAATTTGCGACGGCG
CGTGCAGGGCCAGACTGGAGGTGGCAACGCCAATCAGCAACGACTGTTTGCCCGCCAGTTGTTGTGCCAC
GCGGTTGGGAATGTAATTCAGCTCCGCCATCGCCGCTTCCACTTTTTCCCGCGTTTTCGCAGAAACGTGG
CTGGCCTGGTTCACCACGCGGGAAACGGTCTGATAAGAGACACCGGCATACTCTGCGACATCGTATAACG
TTACTGGTTTCACATTCACCACCCTGAATTGACTCTCTTCCGGGCGCTATCATGCCATACCGCGAAAGGT
TTTGCGCCATTCGATGGTGTCCGGGATCTCGACGCTCTCCCTTATGCGACTCCTGCATTAGGAAGCAGCC
CAGTAGTAGGTTGAGGCCGTTGAGCACCGCCGCCGCAAGGAATGGTGCATGCAAGGAGATGGCGCCCAAC
AGTCCCCCGGCCACGGGGCCTGCCACCATACCCACGCCGAAACAAGCGCTCATGAGCCCGAAGTGGCGAG
CCCGATCTTCCCCATCGGTGATGTCGGCGATATAGGCGCCAGCAACCGCACCTGTGGCGCCGGTGATGCC
GGCCACGATGCGTCCGGCGTAGAGGATCGAGATCTCGATCCCGCGAAATTAATACGACTCACTATAGGGG
AATTGTGAGCGGATAACAATTCCCCACTAGTAATAATTTTGTTTAACTTTAAGAAGGAGATATACCATGG
AAACTGAAGAAGGTAAACTGGTAATCTGGATTAACGGCGATAAAGGCTATAACGGTCTCGCTGAAGTCGG
TAAGAAATTCGAGAAAGATACCGGAATTAAAGTCACCGTTGAGCATCCGGATAAACTGGAAGAGAAATTC
CCACAGGTTGCGGCAACTGGCGATGGCCCTGACATTATCTTCTGGGCACACGACCGCTTTGGTGGCTACG
CTCAATCTGGCCTGTTGGCTGAAATCACCCCGGACAAAGCGTTCCAGGACAAGCTGTATCCGTTTACCTG
GGATGCCGTACGTTACAACGGCAAGCTGATTGCTTACCCGATCGCTGTTGAAGCGTTATCGCTGATTTAT
AACAAAGACCTGCTGCCGAACCCGCCAAAAACCTGGGAAGAGATCCCGGCGCTGGATAAAGAACTGAAAG
CGAAAGGTAAGAGCGCCCTGATGTTCAACCTGCAAGAACCGTACTTCACCTGGCCGCTGATTGCTGCTGA
CGGGGGTTATGCGTTCAAGTATGAAAACGGCAAGTACGACATTAAAGACGTGGGCGTGGATAACGCTGGC
GCGAAAGCGGGTCTGACCTTCCTGGTTGACCTGATTAAAAACAAACACATGAATGCAGACACCGATTACT
CCATCGCAGAAGCTGCCTTTAATAAAGGCGAAACAGCGATGACCATCAACGGCCCGTGGGCATGGTCCAA
CATCGACACCAGCAAAGTGAATTATGGTGTAACGGTACTGCCGACCTTCAAGGGTCAACCATCCAAACCG
TTCGTTGGCGTGCTGAGCGCAGGTATTAACGCCGCCAGTCCGAACAAAGAGCTGGCAAAAGAGTTCCTCG
AAAACTATCTGCTGACTGATGAAGGTCTGGAAGCGGTTAATAAAGACAAACCGCTGGGTGCCGTAGCGCT
GAAGTCTTACGAGGAAGAGTTGGCGAAAGATCCACGTATTGCCGCCACGATGGAAAACGCCCAGAAAGGT
GAAATCATGCCGAACATCCCGCAGATGTCCGCTTTCTGGTATGCCGTGCGTACTGCGGTGATCAACGCCG
CCAGCGGTCGTCAGACTGTCGATGAAGCCCTTAAAGACGCGCAGACTGGTACCGGCAGCGGCCTGGAAGT
TCTGTTCCAGGGGCCCCATATGCTCGAGGACTCGCTCTCGCTGGCCTTGTCTCAAATCAGCTACCTGGTG
GACAATTTAACCAAGAAAAATTACCGAGCCAGCCAGCAGGAAATACAGCATATTGTGAATCGGCACGGTC
CTGAGGCAGACAGGCATTTATTACGCTGCCTATTTTCGCATGTGGATTTCAGTGGCGATGGTAAAAGCAG
TGGCAAAGATTTCCATCAGACTCAGTTTCTGATTCAGGAGTGTGCGTTGCTGATTACAAAGCCAAATTTT
ATCTCGACGCTGTCCTATGCCATTGATAATCCATTGCACTATCAGAAGAGTTTAAAGCCTGCACCCCACT
TATTTGCCCAGCTGAGTAAAGTGCTCAAATTAAGCAAAGTACAAGAGGTAATTTTTGGCCTTGCCCTGTT
GAATTCTTCCAGCTCAGATCTTAGAGGTTTCGCTGCCCAGTTTATCAAACAGAAGCTTCCAGATCTTCTG
CGTTCTTACATTGACGCAGACGTCAGTGGAAATCAAGAAGGTGGCTTCCAAGATATAGCAATAGAGGTCC
TACACCTCCTCCTCTCCCATCTCCTCTTTGGGCAGAAGGGAGCCTTTGGAGTTGGACAAGAACAGATAGA
CGCTTTTCTTAAGACGCTGCGCAGAGATTTTCCCCAAGAACGCTGTCCCGTGGTGCTCGCACCACTTTTA
TACCCTGAAAAACGGGACATTCTAATGGACAGGATCCTGCCTGATTCCGGAGGGGTAGCTAAAACCATGA
TGGAGAGCTCTTTGGCTGATTTCATGCAAGAAGTAGGCTATGGCTTTTGTGCAAGTATTGAAGAATGTCG
CAATATAATCGTGCAGTTTGGTGTTCGGGAGGTCACAGCTGCCCAGGTTGCAAGGGTTTTGGGAATGATG
GCTCGAACTCATTCAGGATTAACAGATGGCATTCCATTACAGAGTATTTCTGCTCCGGGCAGTGGGATCT
GGAGTGATGGGAAAGATAAAAGTGATGGAGCACAGGCACACACATGGAATGTAGAAGTCTTGATTGACGT
TCTTAAAGAACTGAATCCAAGTTTGAATTTCAAGGAAGTAACTTATGAACTGGACCATCCTGGATTTCAA
ATTCGTGACAGTAAAGGACTTCATAATGTGGTTTATGGCATTCAGAGGGGTTTGGGTATGGAAGTGTTCC
CAGTAGACCTCATATATAGACCTTGGAAACATGCTGAAGGCCAGCTCTCCTTCATTCAACATTCCCTTAT
AAATCCAGAGATCTTCTGTTTTGCTGACTATCCCTGTCATACTGTTGCCACTGATATTCTGAAAGCACCA
CCAGAGGATGACAATCGAGAAATTGCCACATGGAAGAGCTTGGATTTGATTGAATCTCTGCTGAGGCTTG
CAGAGGTTGGGCAGTATGAGCAAGTCAAACAGCTCTTCAGCTTCCCTATCAAACACTGTCCAGACATGCT
GGTATTGGCCTTACTACAAATTAACACCTCTTGGCATACCTTGCGCCATGAACTTATCTCCACTCTGATG
CCAATTTTCCTTGGAAACCATCCTAACTCAGCTATTATTTTGCACTATGCATGGCATGGGCAGGGACAGT
CTCCCTCAATTCGCCAACTTATCATGCATGCAATGGCAGAATGGTACATGAGAGGGGAGCAGTATGATCA
GGCCAAATTGTCTCGAATACTTGATGTGGCCCAGGACTTGAAGGCCTTGTCAATGCTGCTAAATGGTACT
CCATTTGCCTTTGTTATTGACCTTGCTGCACTTGCTTCACGTCGTGAATACCTCAAACTTGATAAGTGGC
TCACAGATAAAATTCGAGAGCATGGGGAGCCTTTTATCCAGGCGTGTATGACTTTTTTAAAGAGACGGTG
TCCTTCTATTTTGGGCGGACTTGCCCCAGAAAAAGACCAGCCCAAAAGTGCTCAACTTCCTCCAGAAACT
TTGGCGACAATGTTGGCCTGTCTGCAAGCTTGTGCAGGGAGTGTTTCTCAGGAGCTATCAGAAACTATCC
TCACCATGGTAGCCAATTGCAGTAATGTTATGAATAAGGCCAGACAATAACCTAGGAGATCCGGCTGCTA
ACAAAGCCCGAAAGGAAGCTGAGTTGGCTGCTGCCACCGCTGAGCAATAACTAGCATAACCCCTTGGGGC
CTCTAAACGGGTCTTGAGGGGTTTTTTGCTGAAAGGAGGAACTATATCCGGATATCCCGCAAGAGGCCCG
GCAGTACCGGCATAACCAAGCCTATGCCTACAGCATCCAGGGTGACGGTGCCGAGGATGACGATGAGCGC
ATTGTTAGATTTCATACACGGTGCCTGACTGCGTTAGCAATTTAACTGTGATAAACTACCGCATTAAAGC
TTATCGATGATAAGCTGTCAAACATGAGAA
Features (pLannotate 1.2.2; 20 found; start..end, strand, type, name):
    104..208     +  promoter       AmpR promoter: bla
    209..1069    +  CDS            AmpR: β-lactamase; bla; confers resistance to ampicillin, carbenicillin, and related antibiotics
   1240..1828    +  rep_origin     ori: high-copy-number ColE1/pMB1/pBR322/pUC origin of replication
   2014..2156    -  misc_feature   bom: basis of mobility region from pBR322
   2258..2449    -  CDS            rop: Rop protein, which maintains plasmids at low copy number; rop
   2466..2846    +  CDS            YPB1_ECOLX: Protein predicted: Swiss-Prot protein existence level 4. From Escherichia coli.
   3088..3712    -  CDS            TcR (fragment): tetracycline efflux protein; tet; confers resistance to tetracycline
   3727..3748    -  protein_bind   CAP binding site: CAP binding activates transcription in the presence of cAMP. E. coli catabolite activator protein
   3761..4843    -  CDS            lacI: lac repressor; lacI; The lac repressor binds to the lac operator to inhibit transcription in E. coli. This inhibition can be relieved by adding lactose or isopropyl-β-D-thiogalactopyranoside (IPTG).
   4844..4921    -  promoter       lacI promoter: lacI
   4929..5208    -  CDS            TcR (fragment): tetracycline efflux protein; tet; confers resistance to tetracycline
   5230..5248    +  promoter       T7 promoter: promoter for bacteriophage T7 RNA polymerase
   5249..5273    +  protein_bind   lac operator: The lac repressor binds to the lac operator to inhibit transcription in E. coli. This inhibition can be relieved by adding lactose or isopropyl-β-D-thiogalactopyranoside (IPTG). lac repressor encoded by lacI
   5288..5310    +  RBS            RBS: efficient ribosome binding site from bacteriophage T7 gene 10 (Olins and Rangwala, 1989)
   5321..6417    +  CDS            MBP (fragment): maltose binding protein from E. coli; malE (mutated); This version of the gene does not encode a signal sequence, so MBP will remain in the cytosol.
   6469..8523    +  CDS            CNOT1 (fragment): CNOT1_HUMAN - Also known as CDC39, KIAA1007, NOT1. Experimental evidence at protein level: Swiss-Prot protein existence level 1. Scaffolding component of the CCR4-NOT complex which is one of the major cellular mRNA deadenylases and is linked to various cellular processes including bulk mRNA degradation, miRNA-mediated repression, translational repression during translational initiation and general transcription regulation. Additional complex functions may be a consequence of its influence on mRNA expression. Its scaffolding function implies its interaction with the catalytic complex module and
   8534..8583    +  CDS            SET1 (fragment): solubility-enhancement tag derived from T7 phage gene 10B
   8591..8638    +  terminator     T7 terminator: transcription terminator for bacteriophage T7 RNA polymerase
   8661..8765    -  CDS            TcR (fragment): tetracycline efflux protein; tet; confers resistance to tetracycline
   8813..8841    -  promoter       tet promoter: E. coli promoter for tetracycline efflux protein gene
