[The description below was written by a language model from this plasmid's Addgene catalogue record and pLannotate feature annotations shown in this document.]
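Description:
pnEA-NpM-HsNot1iso1_4-686_Q is an 8,850 nt bacterial expression plasmid for producing an N-terminal fragment of human CNOT1 (isoform 1, residues 4–686 according to the insert name) in E. coli. The catalogue lists the backbone as unknown, but the annotated features show a pBR322-derived, pET-style architecture: a ColE1/pMB1-type origin accompanied by the bom region and the rop gene, which keeps copy number low as the record indicates, and a β-lactamase gene with its own promoter for ampicillin selection. Several disrupted fragments of the tetracycline resistance gene and its promoter remain as non-functional remnants of the parental vector, flanking the inserted expression cassette and the lacI gene.

Expression is driven by a T7 promoter followed by a lac operator and the T7 gene 10 ribosome binding site. The plasmid-borne lacI, with its own promoter, supplies repressor, so transcription should be inducible with IPTG in a host that provides T7 RNA polymerase. The open reading frame begins with a signal-sequence-less maltose binding protein, which stays in the cytosol and serves as an N-terminal solubility and affinity tag, followed after a short linker region by the CNOT1 fragment. A short segment matching a T7 gene 10B-derived solubility tag is annotated just downstream, though whether it is translated as part of the fusion is not clear from the record. A T7 terminator closes the cassette. CNOT1 is the scaffold subunit of the CCR4-NOT deadenylase complex, so a recombinant fragment like this would suit biochemical, interaction or structural work, although the record states only bacterial expression as the purpose. The depositor notes that the sequence may be theoretical rather than fully verified.
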