Addgene plasmid #147309: pnEA-NpM-HsNot1iso1_4-686_Q
Purpose: Bacterial Expression of HsNot1iso1_4-686
Depositing lab: Elisa Izaurralde. Depositing organization: Max Planck Institute for Developmental Biology.
Backbone
  Vector backbone: Unknown
  Vector type: Bacterial Expression
Growth in bacteria
  Bacterial resistance: Ampicillin, 100 μg/mL
  Growth temperature: 37°C
  Growth strain: DH5alpha
  Copy number: Low Copy
Gene/Insert
  Gene/Insert name: HsNot1iso1_4-686
  Species: H. sapiens (human)
  Entrez Gene: CNOT1 (a.k.a. AD-005, CDC39, HPE12, NOT1, NOT1H, VIBOS)
  Cloning method: Unknown
Terms and licenses: Academic/Nonprofit Terms; Industry Terms: Not Available to Industry
Depositor comments: ORF extracted from Uni Prot.; A5YKK6-1 isoform 1 Plasmids from this collection were made available to the research community and donated after the lab closed. Please note that the sequence provided by the depositing laboratory may be theoretical/predicted or based on Sanger sequencing results. There may be discrepancies between sequencing results obtained by Addgene and the depositor sequence. If an Addgene verified sequence is not available, please contact before placing your order to request that our lab fully sequence the plasmid.
How to cite: pnEA-NpM-HsNot1iso1_4-686_Q was a gift from Elisa Izaurralde (Addgene plasmid # 147309 ; http://n2t.net/addgene:147309 ; RRID:Addgene_147309)
